>Addgene plasmid #180812 | pET28a-His10-SHP1_PTPase (243-541aa) | addgene full sequence | sequence record 356779 | Addgene NGS Result
CGGGTCTTGAGGGGTTTTTTGCTGAAAGGAGGAACTATATCCGGATTGGCGAATGGG
[124 nt withheld, positions 58-181]
C
[91 nt withheld, positions 183-273]
A
[49 nt withheld, positions 275-323]
CCTTTGACGTTGGAGTCCACGTTCTTT
[37 nt withheld, positions 351-387]
ACCCTATCTCGGTCTATTCTTTTGATTTATAAGGGATTTTGCCGATTTCGGCCTATTGGTTAAAAAATGA
GCTGATTTAACAAAAATTTAACGCGAATTTTAACAAAATATTAACGCTTACAATTTAGGTGGCACTTTTC
GGGGAAATGTGCGCGGAACCCCTATTTGTTTATTTTTCTAAATACATTCAAATATGTATCCGCTCATGAA
TTAATTCTTAGAAAAACTCATCGAGCATCAAATGAAACTGCAATTTATTCATATCAGGATTATCAATACC
ATATTTTTGAAAAAGCCGTTTCTGTAATGAAGGAGAAAACTCACCGAGGCAGTTCCATAGGATGGCAAGA
TCCTGGTATCGGTCTGCGATTCCGACTCGTCCAACATCAATACAACCTATTAATTTCCCCTCGTCAAAAA
TAAGGTTATCAAGTGAGAAATCACCATGAGTGACGACTGAATCCGGTGAGAATGGCAAAAGTTTATGCAT
TTCTTTCCAGACTTGTTCAACAGGCCAGCCATTACGCTCGTCATCAAAATCACTCGCATCAACCAAACCG
TTATTCATTCGTGATTGCGCCTGAGCGAGACGAAATACGCGATCGCTGTTAAAAGGACAATTACAAACAG
GAATCGAATGCAACCGGCGCAGGAACACTGCCAGCGCATCAACAATATTTTCACCTGAATCAGGATATTC
TTCTAATACCTGGAATGCTGTTTTCCCGGGGATCGCAGTGGTGAGTAACCATGCATCATCAGGAGTACGG
ATAAAATGCTTGATGGTCGGAAGAGGCATAAATTCCGTCAGCCAGTTTAGTCTGACCATCTCATCTGTAA
CATCATTGGCAACGCTACCTTTGCCATGTTTCAGAAACAACTCTGGCGCATCGGGCTTCCCATACAATCG
ATAGATTGTCGCACCTGATTGCCCGACATTATCGCGAGCCCATTTATACCCATATAAATCAGCATCCATG
TTGGAATTTAATCGCGGCCTAGAGCAAGACGTTTCCCGTTGAATATGGCTCATAACACCCCTTGTATTAC
TGTTTATGTAAGCAGACAGTTTTATTGTTCATGACCAAAATCCCTTAACGTGAGTTTTCGTTCCACTGAG
CGTCAGACCCCGTAGAAAAGATCAAAGGATCTTCTTGAGATCCTTTTTTTCTGCGCGTAATCTGCTGCTT
GCAAACAAAAAAACCACCGCTACCAGCGGTGGTTTGTTTGCCGGATCAAGAGCTACCAACTCTTTTTCCG
AAGGTAACTGGCTTCAGCAGAGCGCAGATACCAAATACTGTCCTTCTAGTGTAGCCGTAGTTAGGCCACC
ACTTCAAGAACTCTGTAGCACCGCCTACATACCTCGCTCTGCTAATCCTGTTACCAGTGGCTGCTGCCAG
TGGCGATAAGTCGTGTCTTACCGGGTTGGACTCAAGACGATAGTTACCGGATAAGGCGCAGCGGTCGGGC
TGAACGGGGGGTTCGTGCACACAGCCCAGCTTGGAGCGAACGACCTACACCGAACTGAGATACCTACAGC
GTGAGCTATGAGAAAGCGCCACGCTTCCCGAAGGGAGAAAGGCGGACAGGTATCCGGTAAGCGGCAGGGT
CGGAACAGGAGAGCGCACGAGGGAGCTTCCAGGGGGAAACGCCTGGTATCTTTATAGTCCTGTCGGGTTT
CGCCACCTCTGACTTGAGCGTCGATTTTTGTGATGCTCGTCAGGGGGGCGGAGCCTATGGAAAAACGCCA
GCAACGCGGCCTTTTTACGGTTCCTGGCCTTTTGCTGGCCTTTTGCTCACATGTTCTTTCCTGCGTTATC
CCCTGATTCTGTGGATAACCGTATTACCGCCTTTGAGTGAGCTGATACCGCTCGCCGCAGCCGAACGACC
GAGCGCAGCGAGTCAGTGAGCGAGGAAGCGGAAGAGCGCCTGATGCGGTATTTTCTCCTTACGCATCTGT
GCGGTATTTCACACCGCAATGGTGCACTCTCAGTACAATCTGCTCTGATGCCGCATAGTTAAGCCAGTAT
ACACTCCGCTATCGCTACGTGACTGGGTCATGGCTGCGCCCCGACACCCGCCAACACCCGCTGACGCGCC
CTGACGGGCTTGTCTGCTCCCGGCATCCGCTTACAGACAAGCTGTGACCGTCTCCGGGAGCTGCATGTGT
CAGAGGTTTTCACCGTCATCACCGAAACGCGCGAGGCAGCTGCGGTAAAGCTCATCAGCGTGGTCGTGAA
GCGATTCACAGATGTCTGCCTGTTCATCCGCGTCCAGCTCGTTGAGTTTCTCCAGAAGCGTTAATGTCTG
GCTTCTGATAAAGCGGGCCATGTTAAGGGCGGTTTTTTCCTGTTTGGTCACTGATGCCTCCGTGTAAGGG
GGATTTCTGTTCATGGGGGTAATGATACCGATGAAACGAGAGAGGATGCTCACGATACGGGTTACTGATG
ATGAACATGCCCGGTTACTGGAACGTTGTGAGGGTAAACAACTGGCGGTATGGATGCGGCGGGACCAGAG
AAAAATCACTCAGGGTCAATGCCAGCGCTTCGTTAATACAGATGTAGGTGTTCCACAGGGTAGCCAGCAG
CATCCTGCGATGCAGATCCGGAACATAATGGTGCAGGGCGCTGACTTCCGCGTTTCCAGACTTTACGAAA
CACGGAAACCGAAGACCATTCATGTTGTTGCTCAGGTCGCAGACGTTTTGCAGCAGCAGTCGCTTCACGT
TCGCTCGCGTATCGGTGATTCATTCTGCTAACCAGTAAGGCAACCCCGCCAGCCTAGCCGGGTCCTCAAC
GACAGGAGCACGATCATGCGCACCCGTGGGGCCGCCATGCCGGCGATAATGGCCTGCTTCTCGCCGAAAC
GTTTGGTGGCGGGACCAGTGACGAAGGCTTGAGCGAGGGCGTGCAAGATTCCGAATACCGCAAGCGACAG
GCCGATCATCGTCGCGCTCCAGCGAAAGCGGTCCTCGCCGAAAATGACCCAGAGCGCTGCCGGCACCTGT
CCTACGAGTTGCATGATAAAGAAGACAGTCATAAGTGCGGCGACGATAGTCATGCCCCGCGCCCACCGGA
AGGAGCTGACTGGGTTGAAGGCTCTCAAGGGCATCGGTCGAGATCCCGGTGCCTAATGAGTGAGCTAACT
TACATTAATTGCGTTGCGCTCACTGCCCGCTTTCCAGTCGGGAAACCTGTCGTGCCAGCTGCATTAATGA
ATCGGCCAACGCGCGGGGAGAGGCGGTTTGCGTATTGGGCGCCAGGGTGGTTTTTCTTTTCACCAGTGAG
ACGGGCAACAGCTGATTGCCCTTCACCGCCTGGCCCTGAGAGAGTTGCAGCAAGCGGTCCACGCTGGTTT
GCCCCAGCAGGCGAAAATCCTGTTTGATGGTGGTTAACGGCGGGATATAACATGAGCTGTCTTCGGTATC
GTCGTATCCCACTACCGAGATATCCGCACCAACGCGCAGCCCGGACTCGGTAATGGCGCGCATTGCGCCC
AGCGCCATCTGATCGTTGGCAACCAGCATCGCAGTGGGAACGATGCCCTCATTCAGCATTTGCATGGTTT
GTTGAAAACCGGACATGGCACTCCAGTCGCCTTCCCGTTCCGCTATCGGCTGAATTTGATTGCGAGTGAG
ATATTTATGCCAGCCAGCCAGACGCAGACGCGCCGAGACAGAACTTAATGGGCCCGCTAACAGCGCGATT
TGCTGGTGACCCAATGCGACCAGATGCTCCACGCCCAGTCGCGTACCGTCTTCATGGGAGAAAATAATAC
TGTTGATGGGTGTCTGGTCAGAGACATCAAGAAATAACGCCGGAACATTAGTGCAGGCAGCTTCCACAGC
AATGGCATCCTGGTCATCCAGCGGATAGTTAATGATCAGCCCACTGACGCGTTGCGCGAGAAGATTGTGC
ACCGCCGCTTTACAGGCTTCGACGCCGCTTCGTTCTACCATCGACACCACCACGCTGGCACCCAGTTGAT
CGGCGCGAGATTTAATCGCCGCGACAATTTGCGACGGCGCGTGCAGGGCCAGACTGGAGGTGGCAACGCC
AATCAGCAACGACTGTTTGCCCGCCAGTTGTTGTGCCACGCGGTTGGGAATGTAATTCAGCTCCGCCATC
GCCGCTTCCACTTTTTCCCGCGTTTTCGCAGAAACGTGGCTGGCCTGGTTCACCACGCGGGAAACGGTCT
GATAAGAGACACCGGCATACTCTGCGACATCGTATAACGTTACTGGTTTCACATTCACCACCCTGAATTG
ACTCTCTTCCGGGCGCTATCATGCCATACCGCGAAAGGTTTTGCGCCATTCGATGGTGTCCGGGATCTCG
ACGCTCTCCCTTATGCGACTCCTGCATTAGGAAGCAGCCCAGTAGTAGGTTGAGGCCGTTGAGCACCGCC
GCCGCAAGGAATGGTGCATGCAAGGAGATGGCGCCCAACAGTCCCCCGGCCACGGGGCCTGCCACCATAC
CCACGCCGAAACAAGCGCTCATGAGCCCGAAGTGGCGAGCCCGATCTTCCCCATCGGTGATGTCGGCGAT
ATAGGCGCCAGCAACCGCACCTGTGGCGCCGGTGATGCCGGCCACGATGCGTCCGGCGTAGAGGATCGAG
ATCTCGATCCCGCGAAATTAATACGACTCACTATAGGGGAATTGTGAGCGGATAACAATTCCCCTCTAGA
AATAATTTTGTTTAACTTTAAGAAGGAGATATACCATGGGCAGCAGCCATCATCATCATCATCATCATCA
CCATCACAGCAGCGGCCTGGTGCCGCGCGGCAGCCATATGGCTAGCATGACTGGTGGACAGCAAATGGGT
CGCGGAGGCTTCTGGGAGGAGTTTGAGAGTTTGCAGAAGCAGGAGGTGAAGAACTTGCACCAGCGTCTGG
AAGGGCAGCGGCCAGAGAACAAGGGCAAGAACCGCTACAAGAACATTCTCCCCTTTGACCACAGCCGAGT
GATCCTGCAGGGACGGGACAGTAACATCCCCGGGTCCGACTACATCAATGCCAACTACATCAAGAACCAG
CTGCTAGGCCCTGATGAGAACGCTAAGACCTACATCGCCAGCCAGGGCTGTCTGGAGGCCACGGTCAATG
ACTTCTGGCAGATGGCGTGGCAGGAGAACAGCCGTGTCATCGTCATGACCACCCGAGAGGTGGAGAAAGG
CCGGAACAAATGCGTCCCATACTGGCCCGAGGTGGGCATGCAGCGTGCTTATGGGCCCTACTCTGTGACC
AACTGCGGGGAGCATGACACAACCGAATACAAACTCCGTACCTTACAGGTCTCCCCGCTGGACAATGGAG
ACCTGATTCGGGAGATCTGGCATTACCAGTACCTGAGCTGGCCCGACCATGGGGTCCCCAGTGAGCCTGG
GGGTGTCCTCAGCTTCCTGGACCAGATCAACCAGCGGCAGGAAAGTCTGCCTCACGCAGGGCCCATCATC
GTGCACTGCAGCGCCGGCATCGGCCGCACAGGCACCATCATTGTCATCGACATGCTCATGGAGAACATCT
CCACCAAGGGCCTGGACTGTGACATTGACATCCAGAAGACCATCCAGATGGTGCGGGCGCAGCGCTCGGG
CATGGTGCAGACGGAGGCGCAGTACAAGTTCATCTACGTGGCCATCGCCCAGTTCATTGAAACCACTAAG
AAGAAGCTGGAGGTCCTGCAGTCGCAGAAGGGCCAGGAGTCGGAGTACGGGAACATCACCTATTAAGAAT
TCGAGCTCCGTCGACAAGCTTGCGGCCGCACTCGAGCACCACCACCACCACCACTGAGATCCGGCTGCTA
ACAAAGCCCGAAAGGAAGCTGAGTTGGCTGCTGCCACCGCTGAGCAATAACTAGCATAACCCCTTGGGGC
CTCTAAA
Features (pLannotate 1.2.2; 21 found; start..end, strand, type, name):
     58..486     +  rep_origin     f1 ori (sequence partly withheld): f1 bacteriophage origin of replication; arrow indicates direction of (+) strand synthesis
    539..596     +  promoter       AmpR promoter (fragment): bla
    605..1420    -  CDS            KanR: aminoglycoside phosphotransferase; aph(3')-Ia; confers resistance to kanamycin in bacteria or G418 (Geneticin®) in eukaryotes
   1542..2130    +  rep_origin     ori: high-copy-number ColE1/pMB1/pBR322/pUC origin of replication
   2316..2455    -  misc_feature   bom: basis of mobility region from pBR322
   2557..2748    -  CDS            rop: Rop protein, which maintains plasmids at low copy number; rop
   2765..3145    +  CDS            YPB1_ECOLX: Protein predicted: Swiss-Prot protein existence level 4. From Escherichia coli.
   3217..3508    -  CDS            TcR (fragment): tetracycline efflux protein; tet; confers resistance to tetracycline
   3523..3544    -  protein_bind   CAP binding site: CAP binding activates transcription in the presence of cAMP. E. coli catabolite activator protein
   3557..4639    -  CDS            lacI: lac repressor; lacI; The lac repressor binds to the lac operator to inhibit transcription in E. coli. This inhibition can be relieved by adding lactose or isopropyl-β-D-thiogalactopyranoside (IPTG).
   4640..4717    -  promoter       lacI promoter: lacI
   4725..5004    -  CDS            TcR (fragment): tetracycline efflux protein; tet; confers resistance to tetracycline
   5026..5044    +  promoter       T7 promoter: promoter for bacteriophage T7 RNA polymerase
   5045..5069    +  protein_bind   lac operator: The lac repressor binds to the lac operator to inhibit transcription in E. coli. This inhibition can be relieved by adding lactose or isopropyl-β-D-thiogalactopyranoside (IPTG). lac repressor encoded by lacI
   5084..5106    +  RBS            RBS: efficient ribosome binding site from bacteriophage T7 gene 10 (Olins and Rangwala, 1989)
   5125..5142    +  CDS            capTEV™ (fragment): composite tag for in vivo biotinylation, TEV protease cleavage, and 6xHis tagging
   5164..5181    +  CDS            thrombin site: thrombin recognition and cleavage site
   5185..5217    +  CDS            T7 tag (gene 10 leader): leader peptide from bacteriophage T7 gene 10 promotes efficient translation in E. coli
   5218..6189    +  CDS            Ptpn6 (fragment): PTN6_RAT - Also known as Ptph6. Experimental evidence at protein level: Swiss-Prot protein existence level 1. Modulates signaling by tyrosine phosphorylated cell surface receptors such as KIT and the EGF receptor/EGFR. The SH2 regions may interact with other cellular components to modulate its own phosphatase activity against interacting substrates. Together with MTUS1, induces UBE2V2 expression upon angiotensin II stimulation. Plays a key role in hematopoiesis. From Rattus norvegicus (Rat).
   6191..6240    +  CDS            SET1 (fragment): solubility-enhancement tag derived from T7 phage gene 10B
   6248..21      +  terminator     T7 terminator (across the origin): transcription terminator for bacteriophage T7 RNA polymerase
