[The description below was written by a language model from this plasmid's Addgene catalogue record and pLannotate feature annotations shown in this document.]
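Description:
pET28a-His10-SHP1_PTPase (243-541aa) is a bacterial expression plasmid built on the pET28a backbone for producing the isolated catalytic (protein tyrosine phosphatase) domain of human SHP1, encoded by PTPN6, residues 243–541, with an N-terminal ten-histidine tag. The plasmid is about 6.3 kb and is maintained in E. coli through a ColE1/pBR322-type origin together with the rop gene and the bom region, consistent with its catalogue listing as low copy. Selection is by kanamycin through the aph(3')-Ia gene. An f1 phage origin is also present, as are short tetracycline-resistance fragments that are backbone remnants of pBR322 rather than functional markers.

The expression cassette follows the standard pET design. A T7 promoter is followed directly by a lac operator, and the plasmid carries its own lacI gene and promoter, so transcription is repressed until IPTG is added in a host that supplies T7 RNA polymerase. A T7 gene 10 ribosome binding site drives translation of the fusion. The annotated reading frame contains a histidine stretch (picked up by the annotation software as a fragment of a composite His-containing tag), a thrombin cleavage site that could allow tag removal, the T7 gene 10 leader tag, and then the phosphatase coding region, ending at a T7 terminator. The automated annotation matched the insert to the rat Ptpn6 orthologue, which presumably reflects sequence similarity, since the catalogue entry gives the species as human. A short downstream hit to a T7 gene 10B-derived solubility tag is fragmentary and is not described in the catalogue entry. The insert was introduced by ligation-independent cloning. The construct is intended for recombinant production of the SHP1 phosphatase domain, with the His tag suited to metal-affinity purification.
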