Addgene plasmid #180812: pET28a-His10-SHP1_PTPase (243-541aa)
Purpose: Expression of 10*His tagged human SHP1 phosphatase domain (243-541aa)
Depositing lab: Enfu Hui. Depositing organization: University of California, San Diego (UCSD). Publication: PD-1 and BTLA regulate T cell signaling differentially and only partially through SHP1 and SHP2. Xu X, Hou B, Fulzele A, Masubuchi T, Zhao Y, Wu Z, Hu Y, Jiang Y, Ma Y, Wang H, Bennett EJ, Fu G, Hui E. J Cell Biol. 2020 Jun 1;219(6). pii: 151801. doi: 10.1083/jcb.201905085. PubMed 32437509.
Backbone
  Vector backbone: pET28a
  Vector type: Bacterial Expression
Growth in bacteria
  Bacterial resistance: Kanamycin, 50 μg/mL
  Growth temperature: 37°C
  Growth strain: DH5alpha
  Copy number: Low Copy
Gene/Insert
  Gene/Insert name: SHP1_PTPase (243-541aa)
  Species: H. sapiens (human)
  Entrez Gene: PTPN6 (a.k.a. HCP, HCPH, HPTP1C, PTP-1C, SH-PTP1, SHP-1, SHP-1L, SHP1)
  Promoter: T7
  Cloning method: Ligation Independent Cloning
  Sequencing primers: 5′ taatacgactcactataggg; 3′ gctagttattgctcagcgg
Terms and licenses: Academic/Nonprofit Terms; Industry Terms: Not Available to Industry
How to cite: pET28a-His10-SHP1_PTPase (243-541aa) was a gift from Enfu Hui (Addgene plasmid # 180812 ; http://n2t.net/addgene:180812 ; RRID:Addgene_180812)
